>Addgene plasmid #174855 | HEK3_pegR_44bp | addgene full sequence | sequence record 344973 | Addgene NGS Result
GAGGGCCTATTTCCCATGATTCCTTCATATTTGCATATACGATACAAGGCTGTTAGAGAGATAATTAGAA
TTAATTTGACTGTAAACACAAAGATATTAGTACAAAATACGTGACGTAGAAAGTAATAATTTCTTGGGTA
GTTTGCAGTTTTAAAATTATGTTTTAAAATGGACTATCATATGCTTACCGTAACTTGAAAGTATTTCGAT
TTCTTGGCTTTATATATCTTGTGGAAAGGACGAAACACCGTGATCACCTGCCCAAATGTGGTTTTAGAGC
TAGAAATAGCAAGTTAAAATAAGGCTAGTCCGTTATCAACTTGAAAAAGTGGGACCGAGTCGGTGCTAGG
GATAACAGGGTAATGATTACAAGGATGACGACGATAAGTGATTTGGGCAGGTGTTTTTTTAAGCTTGGGC
CGCTCGAGGTACCTCTCTACATATGACATGTGAGCAAAAGGCCAGCAAAAGGCCAGGAACCGTAAAAAGG
CCGCGTTGCTGGCGTTTTTCCATAGGCTCCGCCCCCCTGACGAGCATCACAAAAATCGACGCTCAAGTCA
GAGGTGGCGAAACCCGACAGGACTATAAAGATACCAGGCGTTTCCCCCTGGAAGCTCCCTCGTGCGCTCT
CCTGTTCCGACCCTGCCGCTTACCGGATACCTGTCCGCCTTTCTCCCTTCGGGAAGCGTGGCGCTTTCTC
ATAGCTCACGCTGTAGGTATCTCAGTTCGGTGTAGGTCGTTCGCTCCAAGCTGGGCTGTGTGCACGAACC
CCCCGTTCAGCCCGACCGCTGCGCCTTATCCGGTAACTATCGTCTTGAGTCCAACCCGGTAAGACACGAC
TTATCGCCACTGGCAGCAGCCACTGGTAACAGGATTAGCAGAGCGAGGTATGTAGGCGGTGCTACAGAGT
TCTTGAAGTGGTGGCCTAACTACGGCTACACTAGAAGAACAGTATTTGGTATCTGCGCTCTGCTGAAGCC
AGTTACCTTCGGAAAAAGAGTTGGTAGCTCTTGATCCGGCAAACAAACCACCGCTGGTAGCGGTGGTTTT
TTTGTTTGCAAGCAGCAGATTACGCGCAGAAAAAAAGGATCTCAAGAAGATCCTTTGATCTTTTCTACGG
GGTCTGACGCTCAGTGGAACGAAAACTCACGTTAAGGGATTTTGGTCATGAGATTATCAAAAAGGATCTT
CACCTAGATCCTTTTAAATTAAAAATGAAGTTTTAAATCAATCTAAAGTATATATGAGTAAACTTGGTCT
GACAGTTACCAATGCTTAATCAGTGAGGCACCTATCTCAGCGATCTGTCTATTTCGTTCATCCATAGTTG
CCTGACTCCCCGTCGTGTAGATAACTACGATACGGGAGGGCTTACCATCTGGCCCCAGTGCTGCAATGAT
ACCGCGAGATCCACGCTCACCGGCTCCAGATTTATCAGCAATAAACCAGCCAGCCGGAAGGGCCGAGCGC
AGAAGTGGTCCTGCAACTTTATCCGCCTCCATCCAGTCTATTAATTGTTGCCGGGAAGCTAGAGTAAGTA
GTTCGCCAGTTAATAGTTTGCGCAACGTTGTTGCCATTGCTACAGGCATCGTGGTGTCACGCTCGTCGTT
TGGTATGGCTTCATTCAGCTCCGGTTCCCAACGATCAAGGCGAGTTACATGATCCCCCATGTTGTGCAAA
AAAGCGGTTAGCTCCTTCGGTCCTCCGATCGTTGTCAGAAGTAAGTTGGCCGCAGTGTTATCACTCATGG
TTATGGCAGCACTGCATAATTCTCTTACTGTCATGCCATCCGTAAGATGCTTTTCTGTGACTGGTGAGTA
CTCAACCAAGTCATTCTGAGAATAGTGTATGCGGCGACCGAGTTGCTCTTGCCCGGCGTCAATACGGGAT
AATACCGCGCCACATAGCAGAACTTTAAAAGTGCTCATCATTGGAAAACGTTCTTCGGGGCGAAAACTCT
CAAGGATCTTACCGCTGTTGAGATCCAGTTCGATGTAACCCACTCGTGCACCCAACTGATCTTCAGCATC
TTTTACTTTCACCAGCGTTTCTGGGTGAGCAAAAACAGGAAGGCAAAATGCCGCAAAAAAGGGAATAAGG
GCGACACGGAAATGTTGAATACTCATACTCTTCCTTTTTCAATATTATTGAAGCATTTATCAGGGTTATT
GTCTCATGAGCGGATACATATTTGAATGTATTTAGAAAAATAAACAAATAGGGGTTCCGCGCACATTTCC
CCGAAAAGTGCCACCTGACGTCGCTAGCTGTACAAAAAAGCAGGCTTTAAAGGAACCAATTCAGTCGACT
GGATCCGGTACCAAGGTCGGGCAGGAA
Features (pLannotate 1.2.2; 7 found; start..end, strand, type, name):
      1..241     +  promoter       U6 promoter: RNA polymerase III promoter for human U6 snRNA
    271..346     +  misc_RNA       gRNA scaffold: guide RNA scaffold for the Streptococcus pyogenes CRISPR/Cas9 system
    365..388     +  CDS            3xFLAG (fragment): three tandem FLAG® epitope tags
    507..1095    -  rep_origin     ori: high-copy-number ColE1/pMB1/pBR322/pUC origin of replication
   1266..2126    -  CDS            AmpR: β-lactamase; bla; confers resistance to ampicillin, carbenicillin, and related antibiotics
   2127..2231    -  promoter       AmpR promoter: bla
   2269..2286    +  protein_bind   attB1 (fragment): mutant version of attB; recombination site for the Gateway® BP reaction BP Clonase™
