[The description below was written by a language model from this plasmid's Addgene catalogue record and pLannotate feature annotations shown in this document.]
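Description:
HEK3_pegR_44bp is a small (2,337 bp) mammalian expression plasmid built on a pU6 backbone, designed solely to transcribe a prime-editing guide RNA (pegRNA) in transfected mammalian cells. It is propagated in E. coli as a high-copy plasmid through a ColE1/pUC-type origin and is selected with ampicillin via the β-lactamase (AmpR) gene and its native bla promoter. It carries no mammalian selection marker or reporter.

The payload is a 154-bp synthetic insert, introduced by Gibson cloning, placed directly downstream of the human U6 promoter, an RNA polymerase III promoter suited to producing short, defined, non-polyadenylated RNAs. The annotation places the Streptococcus pyogenes Cas9 guide RNA scaffold shortly after the promoter. The gap between them is consistent with a spacer, and the sequence after the scaffold with the 3′ extension characteristic of a pegRNA, which provides the reverse-transcription template and primer-binding site. A short region within that extension is annotated as a 3xFLAG fragment. Because it lies in a Pol III-transcribed RNA rather than a protein-coding cassette, this hit most likely reflects part of the templated insertion sequence, although the record does not state what the 44-bp insertion encodes. The small attB1 fragment in the backbone appears to be a residual or incidental match with no stated function.

According to the record, the pegRNA mediates a 991-bp deletion combined with a 44-bp insertion, with the name indicating the HEK3 locus. The purpose field calls it the "forward" pegRNA, whereas the name reads "pegR", a discrepancy the record does not resolve. It comes from work on deleting and replacing long genomic sequences by prime editing, and would need a prime editor protein, and presumably a partner pegRNA, supplied from separate constructs.
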