Addgene plasmid #174855: HEK3_pegR_44bp
Purpose: Express forward pegRNA mediating 991-bp deletion and 44-bp insertion
Depositing lab: Wen Xue. Depositing organization: University of Massachusetts, Worcester. Publication: Deletion and replacement of long genomic sequences using prime editing. Jiang T, Zhang XO, Weng Z, Xue W. Nat Biotechnol. 2021 Oct 14. pii: 10.1038/s41587-021-01026-y. doi: 10.1038/s41587-021-01026-y. PubMed 34650270.
Backbone
  Vector backbone: pU6
  Total vector size (bp): 2337
  Vector type: Mammalian Expression
Growth in bacteria
  Bacterial resistance: Ampicillin, 100 μg/mL
  Growth temperature: 37°C
  Growth strain: DH5alpha
  Copy number: High Copy
Gene/Insert
  Gene/Insert name: HEK3_pegR_44bp insertion
  Species: Synthetic
  Insert size (bp): 154
  Promoter: U6
  Cloning method: Gibson Cloning
  Sequencing primers: 5′ GACTATCATATGCTTACCGT
Terms and licenses: Academic/Nonprofit Terms; Industry Terms: Not Available to Industry
How to cite: HEK3_pegR_44bp was a gift from Wen Xue (Addgene plasmid # 174855 ; http://n2t.net/addgene:174855 ; RRID:Addgene_174855)
